>Addgene plasmid #196865 | pBactin-Akna-mOrange2 | addgene full sequence | sequence record 391834 | Addgene Partial NGS Result
CCCCCCCTCCCCACCCCCAATTTTGTATTTATTTATTTTTTAATTATTTTGTGCAGCGATGGGGGCGGGG
GGGGGGGGGGCGCGCGCCAGGCGGGGCGGGGCGGGGCGRGGGGCGGGGCGGGGCGAGGCGGAGAGGTGCG
GCGGCAGCCAATCAGAGCGGCGCGCTCCGAAAGTTTCCTTTTATGGCGAGGCGGCGGCGGCGGCGGCCCT
ATAAAAAGCGAAGCGCGCGGCGGGCGGGAGTCGCTGCGCGCTGCCTTCGCCCCGTGCCCCGCTCCGCCGC
CGCCTCGCGCCGCCCGCCCCGGCTCTGACTGACCGCGTTACTCCCACAGGTGAGCGGGCGGGACGGCCCT
TCTCCTCCGGGCTGTAATTAGCGCTTGGTTTAATGACGGCTCGTTTCTTTTCTGTGGCTGCGTGAAAGCC
TTAAAGGGCTCCGGGAGGGCCCTTTGTGCGGGGGGGAGCGGCTCGGGGGGTGCGTGCGTGTGTGTGTGCG
TGGGGAGCGCCGCGTGCGGCTCCGCGCTGCCCGGCGGCTGTGAGCGCTGCGGGCGCGGCGCGGGGCTTTG
TGCGCTCCGCAGTGTGCGCGAGGGGAGCGCGGCCGGGGGCGGTGCCCCGCGGTGCGGGGGGGGCTGCGAG
GGGAACAAAGGCTGCGTGCGGGGTGTGTGCGTGGGGGGGTGAGCAGGGGGTGTGGGCGCGGCGGTCGGGC
TGTAACCCCCCCCTGCACCCCCCTCCCCGAGTTGCTGAGCACGGCCCGGCTTCGGGTGCGGGGCTCCGTG
CGGGGCGTGGCGCGGGGCTCGCCGTGCCGGGCGGGGGGTGGCGGCAGGTGGGGGTGCCGGGCGGGGCGGG
GCCGCCTCGGGCCGGGGAGGGCTCGGGGGAGGGGCGCGGCGGCCCCCGGAGCGCCGGCGGCTGTCGAGGC
GCGGCGAGCCGCAGCCATTGCCTTTTATGGTAATCGTGCGAGAGGGCGCAGGGACTTCCTTTGTCCCAAA
TCTGTGCGGAGCCGAAATCTGGGAGGCGCCGCCGCACCCCCTCTAGCGGGCGCGGGGCGAAGCGGTGCGG
CGCCGGCAGGAAGGAAATGGGCGGGGAGGGCCTTCGTGCGTCGCCGCGCCGCCGTCCCCTTCTCCATCTC
CAGCCTCGGGGCTGTCCGCAGGGGGACGGCTGCCTTCGGGGGGGACGGGGCAGGGCGGGGTTCGGCTTCT
GGCGTGTGACCGGCGGGGTTTATATCTTCCCTTCTCTGTTCCTCCGCAGCCCCCAAGCTAGCAGCCACCA
TGGCCAGCTCAGGGGCAAAGGCACAATGGGTTGGGCCAAGCCTGGGGCAAGGGCCCCGAAGGCGGCGCTG
GGCTTGGGCTGAGGAACAAGATACAGATGGAAGAAGAGACCAGGGCTGGGGAAACAGCCAGTCTCTTCCC
GAAGCCCCCAGTCCTGAGCTCCTAGAGGACTTCCGTCGGGCACAGGAGCACCTGCCACCCCTGGAGTGGG
ACCCAGACATGCAGGACTCCGAAGAGTCTTCTGGAGAAGAGACCGAAGCTGACGATGCAAGCAGCCCAGA
GGGTTCCACCGTGCCTCTGCCCTGGCTCTCCAGGAGCAACCAACAGCTGGACATGTCTGAAGAGGAGCTG
GATGAGGCCTCTGGGAGGCCTGAGGTAGACTTAGCTGGAGAGAGTTGTACGGAGCTTGAGTGTGAAGACC
AGGGAGATTCCAGCCCTCCACCTCCAGGACAGGGGCCAGCCAAAGGCTGGGTCACCTTTATCAAACAAGG
CAGTAACTACAGACCTTCAGAGCATCTCGAGGCCCAGCCATCTGTTGAACATAGCCGCACAAAGTCTTGG
AGCAGTGGAACTGTGAGCCTCCGTCAACCTAGTGACAGCCTTGGTTCTACCTGGGAAGGAGATACCGAAG
TCCCTCAGCCTTCCATCTTGCCCAAAGCCCTGCCACAGAGTCCGTGCCACAACTTTCCACACCCAGGTGA
CAGAAATGGAGGTGACGTTGCTCCGGCAACACCCACAGAATTCCGGGACTCCTTAGCAGCGCCAGCCCAG
AATGCCGAGTGCTCTGCAGGCACGTGGGGGGAAGAAACCACCAGCCTACCCAGCTCTCGGCCTGAGGACC
AAACCTGGAAGAGGACTAAGACATCACCTAAGCCACTGCCCTCCCGGTTTACTGGTTCTGTCAGCCCCCT
GAGTACTCGGCTTGGGGCAATAAAGAAAGTTGTGCCCCAGCACAAGCAGGGAGCCACTCTGGCTGGTCAC
TCTTCTTCACAAGCTCCCAAGTATGGCAGGGGGCGCCGCCTGAACTACCCACTCCCCGACTTCTCCAAGG
TGGGGCCCCGGGTGAGGTTTCCCAAAGATGAGAACTACCGACCCCCGAAGTCCAGAGGCCACAACAGGCA
ACAAGGCTCTACCAGACCCCTCATCTTCAAGTCGCCAGCTGAGATTGTTCGGGATGTACTGTTGAGTAGT
GGAGAGGCGTCCCTGGCCAAGGAATCTTCTCTTGCTCACACCATCACCAGGGTGCCCCAGGAGTTCCAGA
CACCCGAACAAGCCACTGAGCTAGTTCATCAGCTCCAGGAGGACTATCACAAGCTCCTCACCAAGTATGC
GGAGGCTGAGAACACTATCGACCAACTTCGCCTTGGGGCCAAGGTGCACCTGTATTCAGACCCACCACAG
CCCAGTCAGAGCTTCTGCTCGGGGTCAATGCCACAAGGAAGCAAGGTCTTATCCTTCTCTATCCCGCAAC
CCAGAGTAGCAGAGTGGTGGCCTGACCCTGCCCAGGATCCACAGGCCTCTGAGGCCACAGGGTGGCCGTT
CCCACGAACAGACCTGAGTCCCTCCTCGTCCCCCGGCGTGGCCACTCCAGGGCGGCTTCCTCAGAGCCAG
GGCATTGCCACAGACCAGCCCTCCACAGGACAGACCCAGGCACTGACCTCTCAGGCCAGCCGGCTCCTGG
CCAAGGTGCAGTCCTTCGAGGAACTGGTACTGGCTGGACACCTCCCACCTCAGGACCAAATCAAGAGCTT
GGAGCAACTGAGGGCAGCCCACATGGCCCTAGAGGCAGAGTACCTGCAGGCCTGCAGAGAAGAGCTCCTG
GACCCTCAGCTTGATGCCTCTCAGGGGAGTCCCAGGACCCTCAACCTCTGCAGGGAGCTAGAAGCAGAGA
TATACCACCTGGGACAGCGCCTGGAAGAGCTACAGGACCATATGGACCAGACCCAAAGAGAGACAGAGCC
ATGTAGGCCAGACCTGCAAGACAGCACCCCAACCATGTCCTTTCTGCCCCAGTCAGCTCATCTGTCCATG
CCTTCAGGACCTGTCTCCTTGCCAGATGGCCAAACCTACCAGGAGCCTGCCACCACCACCACCACCTCCC
CTGGAAGCTCTTGCACGCTCCCCATCAACAAGAAGTTAAGCCTGAGCATCAAAACTGAGGAAAGCCCAAG
AGGTCTCCCGGTCCCACTCAGGGACAGGACGCTTCAGGTGGAGCAGGACTTCCATGGCCTTCTGGAGAGA
TACCTCAGCGTTAAATCCCTCCCTGAAGCCTTGAGGGATGAAGATGAGGATGACCTGGAGGAGGAGGAAG
AGGAGCAGGACCATCAAGGCCCCTTGGAAGTTGATAGTCCAGCCACAGCTCCAGGGAAAACAGAAGCCGT
GAGGGTACCACCAGGAGAGCGCCCAACACAGGCTGAGGAAAGCCATAGGGATGCTACCCAGGAGGATGAG
GAACAGATGGGACCTATGAAGTCACCAGACTTCCGGCCATCCATGGCCAGAGATACGTACACACCAGTCC
TGGATACAGCTGAAGTGGCTCAACGGGGCACCAAAGCCATGGTGTCACATCAGAGCAGTCTGACCAGCCT
GGAAGAGAGCAGGCCCTCAGAGCTCCTTCCTCGAAAAGCCCTGCTTCGGGCTGGTGGGCCCCACACTGAG
GAGCCCTGGATGGTGTCACCAGAGACAGACAGTGGCTTCGTGGGCTCAGAAACCAGTATAGTGTCACCCT
TCACCCAGACCCCAGAGCACCGGCTCTCCCATGTCAGCACTTCAGGACCATCAGCTCAACACCTCACTGC
CTCTGTGCCTGGTGATAGAACCTCCCATCCCAAGGCCAGGGGTCTCATGGTTCCCAGAAGAGCCACTGAG
ACTGGCATACCCAGAAGCCGAACCCAGCAGCATTTCTCCAGCCTGAGCTCTCCCGGGAGAGGGGCACAGA
GCTGCCACCTAGAGGAGACATCAGTGGCTAAAATAGCGGTTCCCAGGTCTGAGTTCAAGAGACAGAAGCA
GATTTCCAAACAGCTCCTTCCCAGTGGAAGAACCAGCCCCGACTCTGCCCCAGCTCCCACAGCTGCCTCC
ACGCCCCATGGATCAGCAGAGAGCACTGCCAACCTCCTCCTCAACAGGACAGAGCGCGACCAGGCCATCA
AGGATCTGCAGGCGGAGGTGTCACGGCTCCGCCTTCAACTGGAGGACAGCCTGCACCGGCCACACCCAGA
CGGCCCAGCCTGTGTAGCTTCTGCTTTCAACCACTCCACCCAGACCCAGGAAAAGCTGGGTTCCTCACCC
TCCTGGGGCCCCCACTATGGCAGTAAATCCACAGAGAGGCTGTCTAGGGAGCCTAATGGTGTAGAGCCAG
CTGAGCCAATGGGAAGACGTCGAGCCAGGTCCTCTTCGGTGCCTCGGGATGTACCCAGACTGTACCTAAG
TTCTGAATCGGAGTCGCCTGCCCCTCGGCTCTCATCTGAGAAGAGCAGGACCTTTGAGGAGCACCCCGAG
GCTGCACAGTGGGGGACAAGACCACAGAGCAGCTCGAAGCGGAGGGAAAGAGTTTCCTTCCGGGGTCAAT
ACACAGGCCAGGAGTACCACATTCTATCCCCAAAGGCCATCCTGAAGGACAGTGGCACACCGTCCTGTCC
CCACTGCCATCCCATTAGGACCCAGGACACAGGCAGTGCTGTCTCTAGAGACACCACACGGGGCTCATCT
GCCGCTGACACCCTCCGCTGTGCCCTGTGTGGTGAAGTCAAGTCCTCTGCAGAAGCAGATGGCTCCAGCT
CAGGTCCCTCTGAGAAGAACACCCCCAAAAAGCCTTCCACCCCCATCCTCAAACGGAAGAACAGGCAGAC
GGGCTCGCCAGTACGAATGGCCCCTGGACTCTGGTACCTGGCTGCTGCGCCCCCAGCCCCAGCCCCACCG
GCTTTGGCCTACATCTCCTCAGCTCCCATTATGCCTTATCTACCACCCACTGTGTACTATGCAGCCCCAG
CACCTACCTCAGCCCAGACAGCTTCCCCGCAGCCTGCTCGGGGACCTCGGAGAACCCGGCACTCAGTCCA
ACTGGGTCTGAATGACCTGGAGGAGCTGCAGGCCGCACTCAGAGAGGCTGCACAGGCCGCCGAGAACGTT
CGCTCCACCACCCGCCAGCTGAGCCGCTCCCTGTCTGCGGACCTGCGCCATGCCCGTAGCCTGCGAGGCT
CCTGCCTTTTCGTCGACGGCAGCAAGCTTGGTGGAGGCAGCGCATCAGGCGGAAGCGGAAGCAGATCTAT
GGTGAGCAAGGGCGAGGAGAATAACATGGCCATCATCAAGGAGTTCATGCGCTTCAAGGTGCGCATGGAG
GGCTCCGTGAACGGCCACGAGTTCGAGATCGAGGGCGAGGGCGAGGGCCGCCCCTACGAGGGCTTTCAGA
CCGCTAAGCTGAAGGTGACCAAGGGTGGCCCCCTGCCCTTCGCCTGGGACATCCTGTCCCCTCATTTCAC
CTACGGCTCCAAGGCCTACGTGAAGCACCCCGCCGACATCCCCGACTACTTCAAGCTGTCCTTCCCCGAG
GGCTTCAAGTGGGAGCGCGTGATGAACTACGAGGACGGCGGCGTGGTGACCGTGACCCAGGACTCCTCCC
TGCAGGACGGCGAGTTCATCTACAAGGTGAAGCTGCGCGGCACCAACTTCCCCTCCGACGGCCCCGTGAT
GCAGAAGAAGACCATGGGCTGGGAGGCCTCCTCCGAGCGGATGTACCCCGAGGACGGTGCCCTGAAGGGC
AAGATCAAGATGAGGCTGAAGCTGAAGGACGGCGGCCACTACACCTCCGAGGTCAAGACCACCTACAAGG
CCAAGAAGCCCGTGCAGCTGCCCGGCGCCTACATCGTCGACATCAAGTTGGACATCACCTCCCACAACGA
GGACTACACCATCGTGGAACAGTACGAACGCGCCGAGGGCCGCCACTCCACCGGCGGCATGGACGAGCTG
TACAAGTAAGCGGCCGCCATATGCATCCTAGGCCTATTAATATTCCGGAGTATACGTAGCCGGCTAACGT
TAACAACCGGTACCTCTAGATAAGTAATGATCATAATCAGCCATATCACATCTGTAGAGGTTTTACTTGC
TTTAAAAAACCTCCCACACCTCCCCCTGAACCTGAAACATAAAATGAATGCAATTGTTGTTGTTAACTTG
TTTATTGCAGCTTATAATGGTTACAAATAAAGCAATAGCATCACAAATTTCACAAATAAAGCATTTTTTT
CACTGCATTCTAGTTGTGGTTTGTCCAAACTCATCAATGTATCTTATCATGTCTGGATCAATTCGTAATC
ATGTCATAGCTGTTTCCTGTGTGAAATTGTTATCCGCTCACAATTCCACACAACATACGAGCCGGAAGCA
TAAAGTGTAAAGCCTGGGGTGCCTAATGAGTGAGCTAACTCACATTAATTGCGTTGCGCTCACTGCCCGC
TTTCCAGTCGGGAAACCTGTCGTGCCAGCTGCATTAATGAATCGGCCAACGCGCGGGGAGAGGCGGTTTG
CGTATTGGGCGCTCTTCCGCTTCCTCGCTCACTGACTCGCTGCGCTCGGTCGTTCGGCTGCGGCGAGCGG
TATCAGCTCACTCAAAGGCGGTAATACGGTTATCCACAGAATCAGGGGATAACGCAGGAAAGAACATGTG
AGCAAAAGGCCAGCAAAAGGCCAGGAACCGTAAAAAGGCCGCGTTGCTGGCGTTTTTCCATAGGCTCCGC
CCCCCTGACGAGCATCACAAAAATCGACGCTCAAGTCAGAGGTGGCGAAACCCGACAGGACTATAAAGAT
ACCAGGCGTTTCCCCCTGGAAGCTCCCTCGTGCGCTCTCCTGTTCCGACCCTGCCGCTTACCGGATACCT
GTCCGCCTTTCTCCCTTCGGGAAGCGTGGCGCTTTCTCATAGCTCACGCTGTAGGTATCTCAGTTCGGTG
TAGGTCGTTCGCTCCAAGCTGGGCTGTGTGCACGAACCCCCCGTTCAGCCCGACCGCTGCGCCTTATCCG
GTAACTATCGTCTTGAGTCCAACCCGGTAAGACACGACTTATCGCCACTGGCAGCAGCCACTGGTAACAG
GATTAGCAGAGCGAGGTATGTAGGCGGTGCTACAGAGTTCTTGAAGTGGTGGCCTAACTACGGCTACACT
AGAAGAACAGTATTTGGTATCTGCGCTCTGCTGAAGCCAGTTACCTTCGGAAAAAGAGTTGGTAGCTCTT
GATCCGGCAAACAAACCACCGCTGGTAGCGGTGGTTTTTTTGTTTGCAAGCAGCAGATTACGCGCAGAAA
AAAAGGATCTCAAGAAGATCCTTTGATCTTTTCTACGGGGTCTGACGCTCAGTGGAACGAAAACTCACGT
TAAGGGATTTTGGTCATGAGATTATCAAAAAGGATCTTCACCTAGATCCTTTTAAATTAAAAATGAAGTT
TTAAATCAATCTAAAGTATATATGAGTAAACTTGGTCTGACAGTTACCAATGCTTAATCAGTGAGGCACC
TATCTCAGCGATCTGTCTATTTCGTTCATCCATAGTTGCCTGACTCCCCGTCGTGTAGATAACTACGATA
CGGGAGGGCTTACCATCTGGCCCCAGTGCTGCAATGATACCGCGAGACCCACGCTCACCGGCTCCAGATT
TATCAGCAATAAACCAGCCAGCCGGAAGGGCCGAGCGCAGAAGTGGTCCTGCAACTTTATCCGCCTCCAT
CCAGTCTATTAATTGTTGCCGGGAAGCTAGAGTAAGTAGTTCGCCAGTTAATAGTTTGCGCAACGTTGTT
GCCATTGCTACAGGCATCGTGGTGTCACGCTCGTCGTTTGGTATGGCTTCATTCAGCTCCGGTTCCCAAC
GATCAAGGCGAGTTACATGATCCCCCATGTTGTGCAAAAAAGCGGTTAGCTCCTTCGGTCCTCCGATCGT
TGTCAGAAGTAAGTTGGCCGCAGTGTTATCACTCATGGTTATGGCAGCACTGCATAATTCTCTTACTGTC
ATGCCATCCGTAAGATGCTTTTCTGTGACTGGTGAGTACTCAACCAAGTCATTCTGAGAATAGTGTATGC
GGCGACCGAGTTGCTCTTGCCCGGCGTCAATACGGGATAATACCGCGCCACATAGCAGAACTTTAAAAGT
GCTCATCATTGGAAAACGTTCTTCGGGGCGAAAACTCTCAAGGATCTTACCGCTGTTGAGATCCAGTTCG
ATGTAACCCACTCGTGCACCCAACTGATCTTCAGCATCTTTTACTTTCACCAGCGTTTCTGGGTGAGCAA
AAACAGGAAGGCAAAATGCCGCAAAAAAGGGAATAAGGGCGACACGGAAATGTTGAATACTCATACTCTT
CCTTTTTCAATATTATTGAAGCATTTATCAGGGTTATTGTCTCATGAGCGGATACATATTTGAATGTATT
TAGAAAAATAAACAAATAGGGGTTCCGCGCACATTTCCCCGAAAAGTGCCACCTGACGTCTAAGAAACCA
TTATTATCATGACATTAACCTATAAAAATAGGCGTATCACGAGGCCCTTTCGTCTCGCGCGTTTCGGTGA
TGACGGTGAAAACCTCTGACACATGCAGCTCCCGGAGACGGTCACAGCTTGTCTGTAAGCGGATGCCGGG
AGCAGACAAGCCCGTCAGGGCGCGTCAGCGGGTGTTGGCGGGTGTCGGGGCTGGCTTAACTATGCGGCAT
CAGAGCAGATTGTACTGAGAGTGCACCATATGCGGTGTGAAATACCGCACAGATGCGTAAGGAGAAAATA
CCGCATCAGGCGCCATTCGCCATTCAGGCTGCGCAACTGTTGGGAAGGGCGATCGGTGCGGGCCTCTTCG
CTATTACGCCAGCTGGCGAAAGGGGGATGTGCTGCAAGGCGATTAAGTTGGGTAACGCCAGGGTTTTCCC
AGTCACGACGTTGTAAAACGACGGCCAGTGCCAAGTTGGGATCTTTGCATTGGCCCACGGCTCTCAGGAT
GGGGATGCTCCCCTTCAGCACCCGGTTCCCCTTGGAAACTGATGGTCCTGGCTCTGTGGCATGGCAGTGG
CACTGTGAGGAGCCCCCTACCAGCAGCACACAGTGGGGTTGGCACTGCCACGCTCCGGATGCCGCGCTCT
GATCCAACCCCATAATCAAGGGAACCCGAATTGCCCCATCATTGCCCCCACCACCCCCATCCTGCCGGGC
CCTCACACCCCACGCTGCCTTCTGGTGACATTCCCCAGCCCAAACCCACGGCTTCATGGCTACCGCGGGG
CATTTCCCATTGCCGCCCCATTATCAGCTCTGCACACCTCCCGCTGTACCCATGCCTCGTGGCTGCCCTT
CTTTGACGTATAATCTTCTAATTAATACCCGGCCTTGTCAAAGTGGAGCACAAACGTTAATTAATTCCCC
AGCAGGCAGGTAATTAACAGTGTGACTCCCTTTTTGCTGCGAGTGGGGCTGATACAGAGAGATGTGGCAC
TATGGAGCCCACGGGGTCCTGGCACTGGGTGCCCACGGAGGTCCCCATGTGCTGCAGTGTCACCGCCTCC
GAGGAGACAGTATTGTCCCTGCGGTGTCCCTGCAGCTCAGCTCTGTCCACAGGGCCACCTCCAGTTTGGA
GGGGACACAATGCAGCCCCGATGCAACCCATCCTCGCAGCATCCCAGGGACAAAGACCCCACTGCAAGAC
CGCACACAGGGCTGGGTCCCGCTCCCCTAATATCTACAGTGCTTCTTGCATGGCCCCTTAATCAATGCAG
TTAATCAGCATGCGCTCATGCACCGCTCTGGAGCTGCAAAGCCCCTCGCAGCGCTGCTCACCAACACCGC
GCACCGCCCCGGCCCAGCCTGCAGCACGCGCTGCAAACAGGAAAGAAACAAAATATTGCCCAAATGTAGG
CAAAGGCATTCGGCTGCCTTGACCTCCGCCGGGCCGGGCCCTGCCTGACTCAGCTCCTTACTCAGCGCTC
GCTTCCTCCCTCCGGCTGCCACCGCCGCAGCGCACACCCTGACAAAGAGTGGCCCTTAACGGGCTCTGAG
GTGCACCCAGCAGTGCACTCAGCAGTCCAAGGGCCGGCCTGGAGGTTTGCACCGCTACGTGCTGACATTA
GCATTGAACTTGGCCCTGGGTAGTGCTGCAGGCCGGGCGGGGTGGGTGTAGAGAGTGCAGCGCGCGTTGC
ACCCGGTGCCCCTTCCCCTCCCTTGCATCCCAGCAGGCTGCACCCCAGCACCAGGCCCGTGCATGCATGC
TCCTGGTGTTATTGCAGCCTGGTGCATGCATGCGTCTTGATGGTGCAGCGCTGTGCATGCATCCTCCTTG
GTGTGTAGCAGTCTAGTGCATGCATACCCCTCGGTGTTATTGCTGCTCTGTGCACGCACGCTCATTGTAT
CACTTCATCCCAGTGCATGCACTCACACTGGAGCGATTGCTGCTCGGTGCACGCACACTCATTGTATCAC
TGCAGCTCAGTGGCTGCACGCACACCGGTGTTATTGCTGCTCGGTGCGTGCATGCACATCAGTGTCGCTG
CAGCTCAGTGCATGCACGCTCATTGCCCATCGCTATCCCTGCCTCTCCTGCTGGCGCTCCCCGGGAGGTG
ACTTCAAGGGGACCGCAGGACCACCTCGGGGGTGGGGGGAGGGCTGCACACGCGGACCCCGCTCCCCCTC
CCCAACAAAGCACTGTGGAATCAAAAAGGGGGGAGGGGGGATGGAGGGGCGCGTCACACCCCCGCCCCAC
ACCCTCACCTCGAGGTGAGCCCCACGTTCTGCTTCACTCTCCCCATCTC
Features (pLannotate 1.2.2; 16 found; start..end, strand, type, name):
    237..1206    +  intron         chimeric intron: chimera between introns from chicken β-actin and rabbit β-globin
   1260..5471    +  CDS            Akna: AKNA_MOUSE - Also known as Kiaa1968 From Mus musculus (Mouse).
   5529..6236    +  CDS            mOrange2: mOrange2 is a basic (constitutively fluorescent) orange fluorescent protein published in 2008, derived from Discosoma sp.. It has high acid sensitivity.
   6327..6412    +  CDS            large T antigen (fragment): large T antigen from SV40 (simian virus 40)
   6435..6569    +  polyA_signal   SV40 poly(A) signal: SV40 polyadenylation signal
   6605..6627    -  protein_bind   lac operator (fragment): The lac repressor binds to the lac operator to inhibit transcription in E. coli. This inhibition can be relieved by adding lactose or isopropyl-β-D-thiogalactopyranoside (IPTG). lac repressor encoded by lacI
   6631..6661    -  promoter       lac promoter: promoter for the E. coli lac operon
   6676..6697    -  protein_bind   CAP binding site: CAP binding activates transcription in the presence of cAMP. E. coli catabolite activator protein
   6710..6802    -  CDS            lacI (fragment): lac repressor; lacI; The lac repressor binds to the lac operator to inhibit transcription in E. coli. This inhibition can be relieved by adding lactose or isopropyl-β-D-thiogalactopyranoside (IPTG).
   6985..7573    -  rep_origin     ori: high-copy-number ColE1/pMB1/pBR322/pUC origin of replication
   7744..8604    -  CDS            AmpR: β-lactamase; bla; confers resistance to ampicillin, carbenicillin, and related antibiotics
   8605..8709    -  promoter       AmpR promoter: bla
   8804..8839    +  CDS            rop (fragment): Rop protein, which maintains plasmids at low copy number; rop
   8941..9040    +  misc_feature   bom (fragment): basis of mobility region from pBR322
   9046..9200    -  CDS            lacZα (fragment): LacZα fragment of β-galactosidase; lacZ fragment
  11000..236     +  promoter       chicken β-actin promoter (across the origin): No description available
