[The description below was written by a language model from this plasmid's Addgene catalogue record and pLannotate feature annotations shown in this document.]
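Description:
pBactin-Akna-mOrange2 is a mammalian expression plasmid of about 11 kb that produces the mouse centrosomal protein Akna fused at its C-terminus to the orange fluorescent protein mOrange2. It was made by restriction cloning (BglII/NotI, both sites retained) into a pBeta-actin-Akna-mEGFP backbone. The recorded insert size of roughly 0.7 kb matches the mOrange2 coding region alone, so the construction appears to have swapped the fluorescent protein while leaving the approximately 4.2 kb Akna open reading frame in place. In bacteria the plasmid is maintained at high copy from a ColE1/pUC-type origin and selected through the β-lactamase (AmpR) gene and its own promoter. No mammalian selection marker is annotated, so the record points to transient expression rather than stable selection.

Transcription is driven by the chicken β-actin promoter, which spans the numbering origin of the sequence. It is followed by an intron that the catalogue entry describes as the chicken β-actin intron, while the automated annotation labels it a chicken β-actin/rabbit β-globin chimeric intron. Introns of this kind generally improve mRNA processing and expression level. Akna and then mOrange2 follow on the same strand, separated by a short gap consistent with a linker, and the transcript ends at an SV40 polyadenylation signal preceded by a small SV40 large T antigen fragment. The remaining annotations (lac promoter and operator, CAP site, and fragments of lacI, lacZα, rop and bom) are cloning-vector remnants with no role in expression. About 1.8 kb upstream of the promoter carries no annotation.

The construct allows Akna to be visualised by fluorescence in mammalian cells. It comes from work on centrosomal microtubule nucleation and the radial migration of projection neurons in the developing brain.
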