Addgene plasmid #196865: pBactin-Akna-mOrange2
Purpose: Expression of the centrosomal protein Akna fused to mOrange2
Depositing lab: Frank Bradke. Depositing organization: Deutsches Zentrum fuer Neurodegenerative Erkrankungen (DZNE). Publication: Centrosomal microtubule nucleation regulates radial migration of projection neurons independently of polarization in the developing brain. Vinopal S, Dupraz S, Alfadil E, Pietralla T, Bendre S, Stiess M, Falk S, Camargo Ortega G, Maghelli N, Tolic IM, Smejkal J, Gotz M, Bradke F. Neuron. 2023 Apr 19;111(8):1241-1263.e16. doi: 10.1016/j.neuron.2023.01.020. Epub 2023 Feb 15. PubMed 36796357.
Backbone
  Vector backbone: pBeta-actin-Akna-mEGFP
  Backbone size w/o insert (bp): 10316
  Vector type: Mammalian Expression
Growth in bacteria
  Bacterial resistance: Ampicillin, 100 μg/mL
  Growth temperature: 37°C
  Growth strain: DH5alpha
  Copy number: High Copy
Gene/Insert
  Gene/Insert name: Akna-mOrange2
  Species: M. musculus (mouse)
  Insert size (bp): 723
  Entrez Gene: Akna (a.k.a. AI597013, MGC116630, mKIAA1968, RP23-340H1.6)
  Promoter: Chicken bactin (plus Chicken bactin intron)
  Cloning method: Restriction Enzyme; 5′ cloning site BglII (not destroyed); 3′ cloning site NotI (not destroyed)
  Sequencing primers: 5′ pCAG forward (5'-GCAACGTGCTGGTTATTGTG-3'); 3′ SV40pA-R (5'-GAAATTTGTGATGCTATTGC-3')
Resource information
  A portion of this plasmid was derived from a plasmid made by: pBeta-actin [Kapitein et al. , 2010]
Terms and licenses: Academic/Nonprofit Terms; Industry Terms: Not Available to Industry
How to cite: pBactin-Akna-mOrange2 was a gift from Frank Bradke (Addgene plasmid # 196865 ; http://n2t.net/addgene:196865 ; RRID:Addgene_196865)
